Addgene plasmid #237905: TRBV4-1
Purpose: Encodes TRBV4-1 allele and TRAC to generate TCRs via cloning
Depositing lab: Michael Birnbaum. Depositing organization: Massachusetts Institute of Technology. Publication: Scalable TCR synthesis and screening enable antigen reactivity mapping in vitiligo. Gaglione SA, Mukkamala RS, Krishna C, Smith BE, Wadsworth MH 2nd, Jelinsky SA, Perez CR, Schmidt-Hong L, Katz EL, Gellatly KJ, Ali LR, Shen J, Holec PV, Zhao QH, Chan AO, Xu EJK, Kravarik KM, Guzova JA, Dobson CS, Singh H, Garber M, Dougan M, Dougan SK, Harris JE, Winkler A, Birnbaum ME. Immunity. 2026 Feb 10;59(2):477-493.e9. doi: 10.1016/j.immuni.2026.01.001. Epub 2026 Jan 28. PubMed 41610844.
Backbone
  Vector backbone: pGGA-select
  Backbone manufacturer: Addgene Plasmid #195714
  Backbone size w/o insert (bp): 2518
  Vector type: Synthetic Biology
Growth in bacteria
  Bacterial resistance: Chloramphenicol, 25 μg/mL
  Growth temperature: 37°C
  Growth strain: DH5alpha
  Copy number: High Copy
Gene/Insert
  Gene/Insert name: TRBV4-1-TRAC
  Species: H. sapiens (human)
  Insert size (bp): 414
  Mutation: None
  Entrez Gene: TRBV4-1 (a.k.a. BV07S1J2.7, TCRBV4S1, TCRBV7S1A1N2T, TRBV41)
  Cloning method: Unknown
Terms and licenses: Academic/Nonprofit Terms; Industry Terms: Not Available to Industry
Depositor comments: Please visit https://doi.org/10.1101/2025.04.24.649726 for bioRxiv preprint.
How to cite: TRBV4-1 was a gift from Michael Birnbaum (Addgene plasmid # 237905 ; http://n2t.net/addgene:237905 ; RRID:Addgene_237905)
