[The description below was written by a language model from this plasmid's Addgene catalogue record and pLannotate feature annotations shown in this document.]
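Description:
TRBV4-1 is a small bacterial parts plasmid (2,932 nt in the sequenced record) built on the pGGA-select backbone and classed as a synthetic biology vector. It is one member of a modular collection intended for assembling human T cell receptor genes by cloning. It is maintained in E. coli through a high-copy ColE1/pUC-type origin and selected with chloramphenicol, resistance being provided by the cat gene under its native cat promoter. A short fragment of the AmpR promoter is also annotated, but no beta-lactamase coding sequence is present. There are no eukaryotic promoters, viral elements or mammalian selection markers in the feature table, so the plasmid serves as a sequence donor rather than an expression vector.

The payload consists of two human coding segments lying in the same orientation. The first is the TRBV4-1 variable gene segment of the TCR beta chain, recorded as unmutated. A short gap follows, and then comes a fragment of TRAC, the constant region of the TCR alpha chain, which spans the numbering origin of the circular sequence. SP6 and T7 phage promoters flank this region facing inward, as is common for cloning sites, and can serve as sequencing or in vitro transcription handles. The catalogue gives the insert size as 414 bp, whereas the two annotated segments together cover more than that, so the listed figure may not reflect the whole cassette.

The stated purpose is to supply a defined TRBV allele together with TRAC for generating full TCRs by cloning, in the context of work on scalable TCR synthesis and antigen-reactivity screening. The backbone suggests Golden Gate-style assembly, but the record lists the cloning method as unknown. It does not describe the junction sites or how CDR3, the beta constant region or alpha variable segments are added.
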