Features (pLannotate 1.2.2; 8 found; start..end, strand, type, name):
    437..455     -  promoter       T7 promoter: promoter for bacteriophage T7 RNA polymerase
    465..522     +  promoter       AmpR promoter (fragment): bla
    569..1225    -  CDS            cat: CAT_ECOLX - Experimental evidence at protein level: Swiss-Prot protein existence level 1. This enzyme is an effector of chloramphenicol resistance in bacteria. From Escherichia coli. This protein is used as a marker in many commonly used cloning vectors, such as pACYC184.
   1226..1328    -  promoter       cat promoter: promoter of the E. coli cat gene encoding chloramphenicol acetyltransferase
   1429..2017    +  rep_origin     ori: high-copy-number ColE1/pMB1/pBR322/pUC origin of replication
   2447..2465    +  promoter       SP6 promoter: promoter for bacteriophage SP6 RNA polymerase
   2519..2857    +  CDS            TRBV4-1: TVB41_HUMAN - Also known as TCRBV7S1A1N2T From Homo sapiens (Human).
   2924..390     +  CDS            TRAC (fragment) (across the origin): TRAC_HUMAN - Also known as TCRA. Experimental evidence at protein level: Swiss-Prot protein existence level 1. Constant region of T cell receptor (TR) alpha chain (PubMed:24600447). Alpha-beta T cell receptors are antigen specific receptors which are essential to the immune response and are present on the cell surface of T lymphocytes. Recognize peptide-major histocompatibility (MH) (pMH) complexes that are displayed by antigen presenting cells (APC), a prerequisite for efficient T cell adaptive immunity against pathogens (PubMed:25493333). Binding of alpha-beta TR to pMH complex initiates TR-
>Addgene plasmid #237905 | TRBV4-1 | addgene full sequence | sequence record 478723 | Addgene NGS Result
CTGAGAGACTCTAAATCCAGTGACAAGTCTGTCTGCCTATTCACCGATTTTGATTCTCAAACAAATGTGT
CACAAAGTAAGGATTCTGACGTCTATATCACAGACAAAACTGTGCTAGACATGAGGTCTATGGACTTCAA
GAGCAACAGTGCTGTGGCCTGGAGCAACAAATCTGACTTTGCATGTGCAAACGCCTTCAACAACAGCATT
ATTCCAGAAGATACCTTCTTCCCCAGCCCAGAAAGTTCCTGTGATGTCAAGCTGGTCGAGAAATCTTTTG
AAACAGATACGAACCTAAACTTTCAAAACCTGTCAGTGATTGGGTTCCGAATCCTCCTCCTGAAAGTGGC
CGGGTTTAATCTGCTCATGACGCTGCGGCTGTGGTCCAGCTGAGGAATTCATCAGAAGAGCCTCGAGGCG
GCCGCATGTGAGTCTCCCTATAGTGAGTCGTATTAATTTCGCGGGCGGAACCCCTATTTGTTTATTTTTC
TAAATACATTCAAATATGTATCCGCTCATGAGTAGCACCAGGCGTTTAAGGGCACCAATAACTGCCTTAA
AAAAATTACGCCCCGCCCTGCCACTCATCGCAGTACTGTTGTAATTCATTAAGCATTCTGCCGACATGGA
AGCCATCACAAACGGCATGATGAACCTGAATCGCCAGCGGCATCAGCACCTTGTCGCCTTGCGTATAATA
TTTGCCCATGGTGAAAACGGGGGCGAAGAAGTTGTCCATATTGGCCACGTTTAAATCAAAACTGGTGAAA
CTCACCCAGGGATTGGCTGAGACAAAAAACATATTCTCAATAAACCCTTTAGGGAAATAGGCCAGGTTTT
CACCGTAACACGCCACATCTTGCGAATATATGTGTAGAAACTGCCGGAAATCGTCGTGGTATTCACTCCA
GAGCGATGAAAACGTTTCAGTTTGCTCATGGAAAACGGTGTAACAAGGGTGAACACTATCCCATATCACC
AGCTCACCGTCTTTCATTGCCATACGAAATTCCGGATGAGCATTCATCAGGCGGGCAAGAATGTGAATAA
AGGCCGGATAAAACTTGTGCTTATTTTTCTTTACGGTCTTTAAAAAGGCCGTAATATCCAGCTGAACGGT
CTGGTTATAGGTACATTGAGCAACTGACTGAAATGCCTCAAAATGTTCTTTACGATGCCATTGGGATATA
TCAACGGTGGTATATCCAGTGATTTTTTTCTCCATTTTAGCTTCCTTAGCTCCTGAAAATCTCGATAACT
CAAAAAATACGCCCGGTAGTGATCTTATTTCATTATGGTGAAAGTTGGAGCCTCTTACGTGCCGATCAAA
GTCTCATTTTCGCCAAAAGTTGTCATGACCAAAATCCCTTAACGTGAGTTTTCGTTCCACTGAGCGTCAG
ACCCCGTAGAAAAGATCAAAGGATCTTCTTGAGATCCTTTTTTTCTGCGCGTAATCTGCTGCTTGCAAAC
AAAAAAACCACCGCTACCAGCGGTGGTTTGTTTGCCGGATCAAGAGCTACCAACTCTTTTTCCGAAGGTA
ACTGGCTTCAGCAGAGCGCAGATACCAAATACTGTTCTTCTAGTGTAGCCGTAGTTAGGCCACCACTTCA
AGAACTCTGTAGCACCGCCTACATACCTCGCTCTGCTAATCCTGTTACCAGTGGCTGCTGCCAGTGGCGA
TAAGTCGTGTCTTACCGGGTTGGACTCAAGACGATAGTTACCGGATAAGGCGCAGCGGTCGGGCTGAACG
GGGGGTTCGTGCACACAGCCCAGCTTGGAGCGAACGACCTACACCGAACTGAGATACCTACAGCGTGAGC
TATGAGAAAGCGCCACGCTTCCCGAAGGGAGAAAGGCGGACAGGTATCCGGTAAGCGGCAGGGTCGGAAC
AGGAGAGCGCACGAGGGAGCTTCCAGGGGGAAACGCCTGGTATCTTTATAGTCCTGTCGGGTTTCGCCAC
CTCTGACTTGAGCGTCGATTTTTGTGATGCTCGTCAGGGGGGCGGAGCCTATGGAAAAACGCCAGCAATG
CGGCCTTTTTACGGTTCCTGGCCTTTTGCTGGCCTTTTGCTCACATGTTCTTTCCTGCGTTATCCCCTGA
TTCTGTGGATAACCGTATTACCGCCTTTGAGTGAGCTGATACCGCTCGCCGCAGCCGAACGACCGAGCGC
AGCGAGTCAGTGAGCGAGGAAGCCGAAAAATCAATAATCAGACAACAAGATGTGCGAACTCGATATTTTA
CACGACTCTCTTTACCAATTCTGCCCCGAATTACACTTAAAACGACTCAACAGCTTAACGTTGGCTTGCC
ACGCATTACTTGACTGTAAAACTCTCACTCTTACCGAACTTGGCCGTAACCTGCCAACCAAAGCGAGAAC
AAAACATAACATCAAACGAATCGACCGATTGTTAGGTAATCGTCACTTGCAGGAAGGTTTAAACGCATTT
AGGTGACACTATAGAAGTGTGTATCGCTCGAGGCTCTTCAGCATCTAGAGCCACCGGCATGAGCCACCAT
GGGCTGCAGGCTGCTCTGCTGTGCGGTTCTCTGTCTCCTGGGAGCAGTTCCCATAGACACTGAAGTTACC
CAGACACCAAAACACCTGGTCATGGGAATGACAAATAAGAAGTCTTTGAAATGTGAACAACATATGGGGC
ACAGGGCTATGTATTGGTACAAGCAGAAAGCTAAGAAGCCACCGGAGCTCATGTTTGTCTACAGCTATGA
GAAACTCTCTATAAATGAAAGTGTGCCAAGTCGCTTCTCACCTGAATGCCCCAACAGCTCTCTCTTAAAC
CTTCACCTACACGCCCTGCAGCCAGAGGACAGCGCCCTGTATCTTTGCTAGTCTTCGTCACGAGACGTAA
TGGAGACCATGCGATATCCGTAGGTCTCGAAACCGTCTCGGGGTGAAGACATAGTATACCAG
